>Addgene plasmid #210893 | pFBD-BirA_WDR12:90-422 | depositor full sequence | sequence record 411262 | Full Sequence
G
[124 nt withheld, positions 2-125]
C
[91 nt withheld, positions 127-217]
A
[49 nt withheld, positions 219-267]
CCTTTGACGTTGGAGTCCACGTTCTTT
[37 nt withheld, positions 295-331]
ACCCTATCTCGGTCTATTCTTTTGATTTATAAGGGATTTTGCCGATTTCGGCCTATTGGTTAAAAAATGA
GCTGATTTAACAAAAATTTAACGCGAATTTTAACAAAATATTAACGTTTACAATTTCAGGTGGCACTTTT
CGGGGAAATGTGCGCGGAACCCCTATTTGTTTATTTTTCTAAATACATTCAAATATGTATCCGCTCATGA
GACAATAACCCTGATAAATGCTTCAATAATATTGAAAAAGGAAGAGTATGAGTATTCAACATTTCCGTGT
CGCCCTTATTCCCTTTTTTGCGGCATTTTGCCTTCCTGTTTTTGCTCACCCAGAAACGCTGGTGAAAGTA
AAAGATGCTGAAGATCAGTTGGGTGCACGAGTGGGTTACATCGAACTGGATCTCAACAGCGGTAAGATCC
TTGAGAGTTTTCGCCCCGAAGAACGTTTTCCAATGATGAGCACTTTTAAAGTTCTGCTATGTGGCGCGGT
ATTATCCCGTATTGACGCCGGGCAAGAGCAACTCGGTCGCCGCATACACTATTCTCAGAATGACTTGGTT
GAGTACTCACCAGTCACAGAAAAGCATCTTACGGATGGCATGACAGTAAGAGAATTATGCAGTGCTGCCA
TAACCATGAGTGATAACACTGCGGCCAACTTACTTCTGACAACGATCGGAGGACCGAAGGAGCTAACCGC
TTTTTTGCACAACATGGGGGATCATGTAACTCGCCTTGATCGTTGGGAACCGGAGCTGAATGAAGCCATA
CCAAACGACGAGCGTGACACCACGATGCCTGTAGCAATGGCAACAACGTTGCGCAAACTATTAACTGGCG
AACTACTTACTCTAGCTTCCCGGCAACAATTAATAGACTGGATGGAGGCGGATAAAGTTGCAGGACCACT
TCTGCGCTCGGCCCTTCCGGCTGGCTGGTTTATTGCTGATAAATCTGGAGCCGGTGAGCGTGGGTCTCGC
GGTATCATTGCAGCACTGGGGCCAGATGGTAAGCCCTCCCGTATCGTAGTTATCTACACGACGGGGAGTC
AGGCAACTATGGATGAACGAAATAGACAGATCGCTGAGATAGGTGCCTCACTGATTAAGCATTGGTAACT
GTCAGACCAAGTTTACTCATATATACTTTAGATTGATTTAAAACTTCATTTTTAATTTAAAAGGATCTAG
GTGAAGATCCTTTTTGATAATCTCATGACCAAAATCCCTTAACGTGAGTTTTCGTTCCACTGAGCGTCAG
ACCCCGTAGAAAAGATCAAAGGATCTTCTTGAGATCCTTTTTTTCTGCGCGTAATCTGCTGCTTGCAAAC
AAAAAAACCACCGCTACCAGCGGTGGTTTGTTTGCCGGATCAAGAGCTACCAACTCTTTTTCCGAAGGTA
ACTGGCTTCAGCAGAGCGCAGATACCAAATACTGTCCTTCTAGTGTAGCCGTAGTTAGGCCACCACTTCA
AGAACTCTGTAGCACCGCCTACATACCTCGCTCTGCTAATCCTGTTACCAGTGGCTGCTGCCAGTGGCGA
TAAGTCGTGTCTTACCGGGTTGGACTCAAGACGATAGTTACCGGATAAGGCGCAGCGGTCGGGCTGAACG
GGGGGTTCGTGCACACAGCCCAGCTTGGAGCGAACGACCTACACCGAACTGAGATACCTACAGCGTGAGC
ATTGAGAAAGCGCCACGCTTCCCGAAGGGAGAAAGGCGGACAGGTATCCGGTAAGCGGCAGGGTCGGAAC
AGGAGAGCGCACGAGGGAGCTTCCAGGGGGAAACGCCTGGTATCTTTATAGTCCTGTCGGGTTTCGCCAC
CTCTGACTTGAGCGTCGATTTTTGTGATGCTCGTCAGGGGGGCGGAGCCTATGGAAAAACGCCAGCAACG
CGGCCTTTTTACGGTTCCTGGCCTTTTGCTGGCCTTTTGCTCACATGTTCTTTCCTGCGTTATCCCCTGA
TTCTGTGGATAACCGTATTACCGCCTTTGAGTGAGCTGATACCGCTCGCCGCAGCCGAACGACCGAGCGC
AGCGAGTCAGTGAGCGAGGAAGCGGAAGAGCGCCTGATGCGGTATTTTCTCCTTACGCATCTGTGCGGTA
TTTCACACCGCAGACCAGCCGCGTAACCTGGCAAAATCGGTTACGGTTGAGTAATAAATGGATGCCCTGC
GTAAGCGGGTGTGGGCGGACAATAAAGTCTTAAACTGAACAAAATAGATCTAAACTATGACAATAAAGTC
TTAAACTAGACAGAATAGTTGTAAACTGAAATCAGTCCAGTTATGCTGTGAAAAAGCATACTGGACTTTT
GTTATGGCTAAAGCAAACTCTTCATTTTCTGAAGTGCAAATTGCCCGTCGTATTAAAGAGGGGCGTGGCC
AAGGGCATGGTAAAGACTATATTCGCGGCGTTGTGACAATTTACCGAACAACTCCGCGGCCGGGAAGCCG
ATCTCGGCTTGAACGAATTGTTAGGTGGCGGTACTTGGGTCGATATCAAAGTGCATCACTTCTTCCCGTA
TGCCCAACTTTGTATAGAGAGCCACTGCGGGATCGTCACCGTAATCTGCTTGCACGTAGATCACATAAGC
ACCAAGCGCGTTGGCCTCATGCTTGAGGAGATTGATGAGCGCGGTGGCAATGCCCTGCCTCCGGTGCTCG
CCGGAGACTGCGAGATCATAGATATAGATCTCACTACGCGGCTGCTCAAACCTGGGCAGAACGTAAGCCG
CGAGAGCGCCAACAACCGCTTCTTGGTCGAAGGCAGCAAGCGCGATGAATGTCTTACTACGGAGCAAGTT
CCCGAGGTAATCGGAGTCCGGCTGATGTTGGGAGTAGGTGGCTACGTCTCCGAACTCACGACCGAAAAGA
TCAAGAGCAGCCCGCATGGATTTGACTTGGTCAGGGCCGAGCCTACATGTGCGAATGATGCCCATACTTG
AGCCACCTAACTTTGTTTTAGGGCGACTGCCCTGCTGCGTAACATCGTTGCTGCTGCGTAACATCGTTGC
TGCTCCATAACATCAAACATCGACCCACGGCGTAACGCGCTTGCTGCTTGGATGCCCGAGGCATAGACTG
TACAAAAAAACAGTCATAACAAGCCATGAAAACCGCCACTGCGCCGTTACCACCGCTGCGTTCGGTCAAG
GTTCTGGACCAGTTGCGTGAGCGCATACGCTACTTGCATTACAGTTTACGAACCGAACAGGCTTATGTCA
ACTGGGTTCGTGCCTTCATCCGTTTCCACGGTGTGCGTCACCCGGCAACCTTGGGCAGCAGCGAAGTCGA
GGCATTTCTGTCCTGGCTGGCGAACGAGCGCAAGGTTTCGGTCTCCACGCATCGTCAGGCATTGGCGGCC
TTGCTGTTCTTCTACGGCAAGGTGCTGTGCACGGATCTGCCCTGGCTTCAGGAGATCGGTAGACCTCGGC
CGTCGCGGCGCTTGCCGGTGGTGCTGACCCCGGATGAAGTGGTTCGCATCCTCGGTTTTCTGGAAGGCGA
GCATCGTTTGTTCGCCCAGGACTCTAGCTATAGTTCTAGTGGTTGGCCTACGTACCCGTAGTGGCTATGG
CAGGGCTTGCCGCCCCGACGTTGGCTGCGAGCCCTGGGCCTTCACCCGAACTTGGGGGTTGGGGTGGGGA
AAAGGAAGAAACGCGGGCGTATTGGTCCCAATGGGGTCTCGGTGGGGTATCGACAGAGTGCCAGCCCTGG
GACCGAACCCCGCGTTTATGAACAAACGACCCAACACCCGTGCGTTTTATTCTGTCTTTTTATTGCCGTC
ATAGCGCGGGTTCCTTCCGGTATTGTCTCCTTCCGTGTTTCAGTTAGCCTCCCCCATCTCCCGGTACTTC
ATTTTTCTGCACTACGCAGGGATATTTCACCGCCCATCCAGGGTTTTATTATTCCATCCTGCTCAAGTAA
TAAAGCCCCCTGTTTGTCTATTCCGCGTGAAATGCCAAATATTTCTTTATCACCAATGATAAGTTTCACT
GGGCGATTAATAAAATTATCCAGCTTTTCCCAGCGCGACAGATAAGGTGCCAATCCTTCTTGTTCGAAGA
GTTCCAACGCAGCACGTAATTCACGTATTAGCATGGCCGCCAACGTATTACGATCGAGATTGATCCCCGC
TTCCTGCAGCGTGATCCACCCCTGATTAACGACACTCTCTTCAACACGGCGCATTGCCATGTTGATCCCG
GCTCCAATGACTATTTGCGCCGCATCGCCAGTTTTGCCAGTCAGCTCCACCAGAATGCCTGCCAGCTTGC
GATCCTGCAGATAGAGGTCATTAGGCCATTTAACACGAACTTTATCTGCACCCAGCTTGCGTAATACTTC
CGCCATCACGATACCGATAACCAGACTTAAACCAATCGCCGCCGCCGGGCCTTGTTCCAGACGCCAGAAC
ATCGACAAATATAAGTTTGCGCCAAAAGGCGAAAACCATTTCCGACCCCGGCGACCACGGCCAGCCTGCT
GGTATTCTGCAATGCAAGCATCGCCCGATTTAAGCTCTCCGATACGATCAAGAAGGTACTGATTCGTGGA
GTCAATCACTGGCAGCACGGCTACACTACCGCCATCCAGCTGACCCAATATCTGTTTAGCATTAAGTAAC
TGGATAGGCTCAGGCAGGCTGTATCCTTTACCCGGAACGGTAAAGACATCAACGCCCCAGTCACGCAGTG
TCTGAATGTGTTTATTAATAGCCGCCCGGCTCATTCCCAGCGTTTCACCCAACTGCTCGCCAGAGTGAAA
TTCACCGTTCGCTAACAGGGCAATCAATTTCAGTGGCACGGTGTTATCCTTCATGGCTCGAGATCCCGGG
TGATCAAGTCTTCGTCGAGTGATTGTAAATAAAATGTAATTTACAGTATAGTATTTTAATTAATATACAA
ATGATTTGATAATAATTCTTATTTAACTATAATATATTGTGTTGGGTTGAATTAAAGGTCCGTATACTCC
GGAATATTAATAGATCATGGAGATAATTAAAATGATAACCATCTCGCAAATAAATAAGTATTTTACTGTT
TTCGTAACAGTTTTGTAATAAAAAAACCTATAAATATTCCGGATTATTCATACCGTCCCACCATCGGGCG
CGGATCCCGATGAGCGGCCTGAACGATATTTTTGAAGCGCAGAAAATTGAATGGCATGAAGGCAGCGCTG
GAGGTTCAGGTACTGCACCCCAGCCAGAGCAATGCATGTTCCATGATGACTGGATCAGTTCAATTAAAGG
GGCAGAGGAATGGATCTTGACTGGTTCTTATGATAAGACTTCTCGGATCTGGTCCTTGGAAGGAAAGTCA
ATAATGACAATTGTGGGACATACGGATGTTGTAAAAGATGTGGCCTGGGTGAAAAAAGATAGTTTGTCCT
GCTTATTATTGAGTGCTTCTATGGATCAGACTATTCTCTTATGGGAGTGGAATGTAGAGAGAAACAAAGT
GAAAGCCCTACACTGCTGTAGAGGTCATGCTGGAAGTGTAGATTCTATAGCTGTTGATGGCTCAGGAACT
AAATTTTGCAGTGGCTCCTGGGATAAGATGCTAAAGATCTGGTCTACAGTCCCTACAGATGAAGAAGATG
AAATGGAGGAGTCCACAAATCGACCAAGAAAGAAACAGAAGACAGAACAGTTGGGACTAACAAGGACTCC
CATAGTGACCCTCTCTGGCCACATGGAGGCAGTTTCCTCAGTTCTGTGGTCAGATGCTGAAGAAATCTGC
AGTGCATCTTGGGACCATACAATTAGAGTGTGGGATGTTGAGTCTGGCAGTCTTAAGTCAACTTTGACAG
GAAATAAAGTGTTTAATTGTATTTCCTATTCTCCACTTTGTAAACGTTTAGCATCTGGAAGCACAGATAG
GCATATCAGACTGTGGGATCCCCGAACTAAAGATGGTTCTTTGGTGTCGCTGTCCCTAACGTCACATACT
GGTTGGGTGACATCAGTAAAATGGTCTCCTACCCATGAACAGCAGCTGATTTCAGGATCTTTAGATAACA
TTGTTAAGCTGTGGGATACAAGAAGTTGTAAGGCTCCTCTCTATGATCTGGCTGCTCATGAAGACAAAGT
TCTGAGTGTAGACTGGACAGACACAGGGCTACTTCTGAGTGGAGGAGCAGACAATAAATTGTATTCCTAC
AGATATTCACCTACCACTTCCCATGTTGGGGGCGGAAGTGGACATCACCACCATCATCACTGATGAAGCT
TGTCGAGAAGTACTAGAGGATCATAATCAGCCATACCACATTTGTAGAGGTTTTACTTGCTTTAAAAAAC
CTCCCACACCTCCCCCTGAACCTGAAACATAAAATGAATGCAATTGTTGTTGTTAACTTGTTTATTGCAG
CTTATAATGGTTACAAATAAAGCAATAGCATCACAAATTTCACAAATAAAGCATTTTTTTCACTGCATTC
TAGTTGTGGTTTGTCCAAACTCATCAATGTATCTTATCATGTCTGGATCTGATCACTGCTTGAGCCTAGG
AGATCCGAACCAGATAAGTGAAATCTAGTTCCAAACTATTTTGTCATTTTTAATTTTCGTATTAGCTTAC
GACGCTACACCCAGTTCCCATCTATTTTGTCACTCTTCCCTAAATAATCCTTAAAAACTCCATTTCCACC
CCTCCCAGTTCCCAACTATTTTGTCCGCCCACAGCGGGGCATTTTTCTTCCTGTTATGTTTTTAATCAAA
CATCCTGCCAACTCCATGTGACAAACCGTCATCTTCGGCTACTTTTTCTCTGTCACAGAATGAAAATTTT
TCTGTCATCTCTTCGTTATTAATGTTTGTAATTGACTGAATATCAACGCTTATTTGCAGCCTGAATGGCG
AATGG
Features (pLannotate 1.2.2; 18 found; start..end, strand, type, name):
      2..457     +  rep_origin     f1 ori (sequence partly withheld): f1 bacteriophage origin of replication; arrow indicates direction of (+) strand synthesis
    484..588     +  promoter       AmpR promoter: bla
    589..1449    +  CDS            AmpR: β-lactamase; bla; confers resistance to ampicillin, carbenicillin, and related antibiotics
   1620..2208    +  rep_origin     ori: high-copy-number ColE1/pMB1/pBR322/pUC origin of replication
   2394..2443    -  misc_feature   bom (fragment): basis of mobility region from pBR322
   2511..2735    -  mobile_element Tn7R: mini-Tn7 element (right end of the Tn7 transposon) Tn7
   2802..3335    -  CDS            GmR: gentamycin acetyltransferase; aacC1; confers resistance to gentamycin
   3524..3552    -  promoter       Pc promoter: intI1 (promoter lies within the coding sequence); class 1 integron promoter
   3530..3877    -  CDS            YPR2_ECOLX (fragment): Protein predicted: Swiss-Prot protein existence level 4. From Escherichia coli.
   4061..4109    -  polyA_signal   HSV TK poly(A) signal: herpes simplex virus thymidine kinase polyadenylation signal (Cole and Stacy, 1985)
   4183..5145    -  CDS            birA: BIRA_ECOLI - Also known as bioR, dhbB. Experimental evidence at protein level: Swiss-Prot protein existence level 1. Acts both as a biotin--[acetyl-CoA-carboxylase] ligase and a biotin-operon repressor. In the presence of ATP, BirA activates biotin to form the BirA-biotinyl-5'-adenylate (BirA-bio-5'-AMP or holoBirA) complex. HoloBirA can either transfer the biotinyl moiety to the biotin carboxyl carrier protein (BCCP) subunit of acetyl-CoA carboxylase, or bind to the biotin operator site and inhibit transcription of the operon. From Escherichia coli (strain K12).
   5182..5291    -  promoter       p10 promoter: baculovirus promoter for expression in insect cells
   5315..5406    +  promoter       polyhedrin promoter: polh from Autographa californica; promoter for the baculovirus polyhedrin gene
   5523..6521    +  CDS            WDR12 (fragment): WDR12_HUMAN - Experimental evidence at protein level: Swiss-Prot protein existence level 1. Component of the PeBoW complex, which is required for maturation of 28S and 5.8S ribosomal RNAs and formation of the 60S ribosome. From Homo sapiens (Human).
   6580..6663    +  CDS            large T antigen (fragment): large T antigen from SV40 (simian virus 40)
   6686..6820    +  polyA_signal   SV40 poly(A) signal: SV40 polyadenylation signal
   6849..7014    -  mobile_element Tn7L: mini-Tn7 element (left end of the Tn7 transposon) Tn7
   7177..7193    +  CDS            lacZα (fragment): LacZα fragment of β-galactosidase; lacZ fragment
