>Addgene plasmid #210893 | pFBD-BirA_WDR12:90-422 | addgene full sequence | sequence record 424521 | Addgene NGS Result
G
[124 nt withheld, positions 2-125]
C
[91 nt withheld, positions 127-217]
A
[49 nt withheld, positions 219-267]
CCTTTGACGTTGGAGTCCACGTTCTT
[37 nt withheld, positions 294-330]
ACCCTATCTCGGTCTATTCTTTTGATTTATAAGGGATTTTGCCGATTTCGGCCTATTGGTTAAAAAATGA
GCTGATTTAACAAAAATTTAACGCGAATTTTAACAAAATATTAACGCTTACAATTTAGGTGGCACTTTTC
GGGGAAATGTGCGCGGAACCCCTATTTGTTTATTTTTCTAAATACATTCAAATATGTATCCGCTCATGAG
ACAATAACCCTGATAAATGCTTCAATAATATTGAAAAAGGAAGAGTATGAGTATTCAACATTTCCGTGTC
GCCCTTATTCCCTTTTTTGCGGCATTTTGCCTTCCTGTTTTTGCTCACCCAGAAACGCTGGTGAAAGTAA
AAGATGCTGAAGATCAGTTGGGTGCACGAGTGGGTTACATCGAACTGGATCTCAACAGCGGTAAGATCCT
TGAGAGTTTTCGCCCCGAAGAACGTTTTCCAATGATGAGCACTTTTAAAGTTCTGCTATGTGGCGCGGTA
TTATCCCGTATTGACGCCGGGCAAGAGCAACTCGGTCGCCGCATACACTATTCTCAGAATGACTTGGTTG
AGTACTCACCAGTCACAGAAAAGCATCTTACGGATGGCATGACAGTAAGAGAATTATGCAGTGCTGCCAT
AACCATGAGTGATAACACTGCGGCCAACTTACTTCTGACAACGATCGGAGGACCGAAGGAGCTAACCGCT
TTTTTGCACAACATGGGGGATCATGTAACTCGCCTTGATCGTTGGGAACCGGAGCTGAATGAAGCCATAC
CAAACGACGAGCGTGACACCACGATGCCTGTAGCAATGGCAACAACGTTGCGCAAACTATTAACTGGCGA
ACTACTTACTCTAGCTTCCCGGCAACAATTAATAGACTGGATGGAGGCGGATAAAGTTGCAGGACCACTT
CTGCGCTCGGCCCTTCCGGCTGGCTGGTTTATTGCTGATAAATCTGGAGCCGGTGAGCGTGGGTCTCGCG
GTATCATTGCAGCACTGGGGCCAGATGGTAAGCCCTCCCGTATCGTAGTTATCTACACGACGGGGAGTCA
GGCAACTATGGATGAACGAAATAGACAGATCGCTGAGATAGGTGCCTCACTGATTAAGCATTGGTAACTG
TCAGACCAAGTTTACTCATATATACTTTAGATTGATTTAAAACTTCATTTTTAATTTAAAAGGATCTAGG
TGAAGATCCTTTTTGATAATCTCATGACCAAAATCCCTTAACGTGAGTTTTCGTTCCACTGAGCGTCAGA
CCCCGTAGAAAAGATCAAAGGATCTTCTTGAGATCCTTTTTTTCTGCGCGTAATCTGCTGCTTGCAAACA
AAAAAACCACCGCTACCAGCGGTGGTTTGTTTGCCGGATCAAGAGCTACCAACTCTTTTTCCGAAGGTAA
CTGGCTTCAGCAGAGCGCAGATACCAAATACTGTTCTTCTAGTGTAGCCGTAGTTAGGCCACCACTTCAA
GAACTCTGTAGCACCGCCTACATACCTCGCTCTGCTAATCCTGTTACCAGTGGCTGCTGCCAGTGGCGAT
AAGTCGTGTCTTACCGGGTTGGACTCAAGACGATAGTTACCGGATAAGGCGCAGCGGTCGGGCTGAACGG
GGGGTTCGTGCACACAGCCCAGCTTGGAGCGAACGACCTACACCGAACTGAGATACCTACAGCGTGAGCT
ATGAGAAAGCGCCACGCTTCCCGAAGGGAGAAAGGCGGACAGGTATCCGGTAAGCGGCAGGGTCGGAACA
GGAGAGCGCACGAGGGAGCTTCCAGGGGGAAACGCCTGGTATCTTTATAGTCCTGTCGGGTTTCGCCACC
TCTGACTTGAGCGTCGATTTTTGTGATGCTCGTCAGGGGGGCGGAGCCTATGGAAAAACGCCAGCAACGC
GGCCTTTTTACGGTTCCTGGCCTTTTGCTGGCCTTTTGCTCACATGTTCTTTCCTGCGTTATCCCCTGAT
TCTGTGGATAACCGTATTACCGCCTTTGAGTGAGCTGATACCGCTCGCCGCAGCCGAACGACCGAGCGCA
GCGAGTCAGTGAGCGAGGAAGCGGAAGAGCGCCTGATGCGGTATTTTCTCCTTACGCATCTGTGCGGTAT
TTCACACCGCATAGACCAGCCGCGTAACCTGGCAAAATCGGTTACGGTTGAGTAATAAATGGATGCCCTG
CGTAAGCGGGTGTGGGCGGACAATAAAGTCTTAAACTGAACAAAATAGATCTAAACTATGACAATAAAGT
CTTAAACTAGACAGAATAGTTGTAAACTGAAATCAGTCCAGTTATGCTGTGAAAAAGCATACTGGACTTT
TGTTATGGCTAAAGCAAACTCTTCATTTTCTGAAGTGCAAATTGCCCGTCGTATTAAAGAGGGGCGTGGC
CAAGGGCATGGTAAAGACTATATTCGCGGCGTTGTGACAATTTACCGAACAACTCCGCGGCCGGGAAGCC
GATCTCGGCTTGAACGAATTGTTAGGTGGCGGTACTTGGGTCGATATCAAAGTGCATCACTTCTTCCCGT
ATGCCCAACTTTGTATAGAGAGCCACTGCGGGATCGTCACCGTAATCTGCTTGCACGTAGATCACATAAG
CACCAAGCGCGTTGGCCTCATGCTTGAGGAGATTGATGAGCGCGGTGGCAATGCCCTGCCTCCGGTGCTC
GCCGGAGACTGCGAGATCATAGATATAGATCTCACTACGCGGCTGCTCAAACTTGGGCAGAACGTAAGCC
GCGAGAGCGCCAACAACCGCTTCTTGGTCGAAGGCAGCAAGCGCGATGAATGTCTTACTACGGAGCAAGT
TCCCGAGGTAATCGGAGTCCGGCTGATGTTGGGAGTAGGTGGCTACGTCTCCGAACTCACGACCGAAAAG
ATCAAGAGCAGCCCGCATGGATTTGACTTGGTCAGGGCCGAGCCTACATGTGCGAATGATGCCCATACTT
GAGCCACCTAACTTTGTTTTAGGGCGACTGCCCTGCTGCGTAACATCGTTGCTGCTCCATAACATCAAAC
ATCGACCCACGGCGTAACGCGCTTGCTGCTTGGATGCCCGAGGCATAGACTGTACAAAAAAACAGTCATA
ACAAGCCATGAAAACCGCCACTGCGCCGTTACCACCGCTGCGTTCGGTCAAGGTTCTGGACCAGTTGCGT
GAGCGCATACGCTACTTGCATTACAGTTTACGAACCGAACAGGCTTATGTCAACTGGGTTCGTGCCTTCA
TCCGTTTCCACGGTGTGCGTCACCCGGCAACCTTGGGCAGCAGCGAAGTCGAGGCATTTCTGTCCTGGCT
GGCGAACGAGCGCAAGGTTTCGGTCTCCACGCATCGTCAGGCATTGGCGGCCTTGCTGTTCTTCTACGGC
AAGGTGCTGTGCACGGATCTGCCCTTGCTTCAGGAGATCGGTAGACCTCGGCCGTCGCGGCGCTTGCCGG
TGGTGCTGACCCCGGATGAAGTGGTTCGCATCCTCGGTTTTCTGGAAGGCGAGCATCGTTTGTTCGCCCA
GGACTCTAGCTATAGTTCTAGTGGTTGGCTACGTACCCGTAGTGGCTATGGCAGGGCTTGCCGCCCCGAC
GTTGGCTGCGAGCCCTGGGCCTTCACCCGAACTTGGGGGTTGGGGTGGGGAAAAGGAAGAAACGCGGGCG
TATTGGTCCCAATGGGGTCTCGGTGGGGTATCGACAGAGTGCCAGCCCTGGGACCGAACCCCGCGTTTAT
GAACAAACGACCCAACACCCGTGCGTTTTATTCTGTCTTTTTATTGCCGTCATAGCGCGGGTTCCTTCCG
GTATTGTCTCCTTCCGTGTTTCAGTTAGCCTCCCCCATCTCCCGGTACTTCATTTTTCTGCACTACGCAG
GGATATTTCACCGCCCATCCAGGGTTTTATTATTCCATCCTGCTCAAGTAATAAAGCCCCCTGTTTGTCT
ATTCCGCGTGAAATGCCAAATATTTCTTTATCACCAATGATAAGTTTCACTGGGCGATTAATAAAATTAT
CCAGCTTTTCCCAGCGCGACAGATAAGGTGCCAATCCTTCTTGTTCGAAGAGTTCCAACGCAGCACGTAA
TTCACGTATTAGCATGGCCGCCAACGTATTACGATCGAGATTGATCCCCGCTTCCTGCAGCGTGATCCAC
CCCTGATTAACGACACTCTCTTCAACACGGCGCATTGCCATGTTGATCCCGGCTCCAATGACTATTTGCG
CCGCATCGCCAGTTTTGCCAGTCAGCTCCACCAGAATGCCTGCCAGCTTGCGATCCTGCAGATAGAGGTC
ATTAGGCCATTTAACACGAACTTTATCTGCACCCAGCTTGCGTAATACTTCCGCCATCACGATACCGATA
ACCAGACTTAAACCAATCGCCGCCGCCGGGCCTTGTTCCAGACGCCAGAACATCGACAAATATAAGTTTG
CGCCAAAAGGCGAAAACCATTTCCGACCCCGGCGACCACGGCCAGCCTGCTGGTATTCTGCAATGCAAGC
ATCGCCCGATTTAAGCTCTCCGATACGATCAAGAAGGTACTGATTCGTGGAGTCAATCACTGGCAGCACG
GCTACACTACCGCCATCCAGCTGACCCAATATCTGTTTAGCATTAAGTAACTGGATAGGCTCAGGCAGGC
TGTATCCTTTACCCGGAACGGTAAAGACATCAACGCCCCAGTCACGCAGTGTCTGAATGTGTTTATTAAT
AGCCGCCCGGCTCATTCCCAGCGTTTCACCCAACTGCTCGCCAGAGTGAAATTCACCGTTCGCTAACAGG
GCAATCAATTTCAGTGGCACGGTGTTATCCTTCATGGCTCGAGATCCCGGGTGATCAAGTCTTCGTCGAG
TGATTGTAAATAAAATGTAATTTACAGTATAGTATTTTAATTAATATACAAATGATTTGATAATAATTCT
TATTTAACTATAATATATTGTGTTGGGTTGAATTAAAGGTCCGTATACTCCGGAATATTAATAGATCATG
GAGATAATTAAAATGATAACCATCTCGCAAATAAATAAGTATTTTACTGTTTTCGTAACAGTTTTGTAAT
AAAAAAACCTATAAATATTCCGGATTATTCATACCGTCCCACCATCGGGCGCGGATCCCGATGAGCGGCC
TGAACGATATTTTTGAAGCGCAGAAAATTGAATGGCATGAAGGCAGCGCTGGAGGTTCAGGTACTGCACC
CCAGCCAGAGCAATGCATGTTCCATGATGACTGGATCAGTTCAATTAAAGGGGCAGAGGAATGGATCTTG
ACTGGTTCTTATGATAAGACTTCTCGGATCTGGTCCTTGGAAGGAAAGTCAATAATGACAATTGTGGGAC
ATACGGATGTTGTAAAAGATGTGGCCTGGGTGAAAAAAGATAGTTTGTCCTGCTTATTATTGAGTGCTTC
TATGGATCAGACTATTCTCTTATGGGAGTGGAATGTAGAGAGAAACAAAGTGAAAGCCCTACACTGCTGT
AGAGGTCATGCTGGAAGTGTAGATTCTATAGCTGTTGATGGCTCAGGAACTAAATTTTGCAGTGGCTCCT
GGGATAAGATGCTAAAGATCTGGTCTACAGTCCCTACAGATGAAGAAGATGAAATGGAGGAGTCCACAAA
TCGACCAAGAAAGAAACAGAAGACAGAACAGTTGGGACTAACAAGGACTCCCATAGTGACCCTCTCTGGC
CACATGGAGGCAGTTTCCTCAGTTCTGTGGTCAGATGCTGAAGAAATCTGCAGTGCATCTTGGGACCATA
CAATTAGAGTGTGGGATGTTGAGTCTGGCAGTCTTAAGTCAACTTTGACAGGAAATAAAGTGTTTAATTG
TATTTCCTATTCTCCACTTTGTAAACGTTTAGCATCTGGAAGCACAGATAGGCATATCAGACTGTGGGAT
CCCCGAACTAAAGATGGTTCTTTGGTGTCGCTGTCCCTAACGTCACATACTGGTTGGGTGACATCAGTAA
AATGGTCTCCTACCCATGAACAGCAGCTGATTTCAGGATCTTTAGATAACATTGTTAAGCTGTGGGATAC
AAGAAGTTGTAAGGCTCCTCTCTATGATCTGGCTGCTCATGAAGACAAAGTTCTGAGTGTAGACTGGACA
GACACAGGGCTACTTCTGAGTGGAGGAGCAGACAATAAATTGTATTCCTACAGATATTCACCTACCACTT
CCCATGTTGGGGGCGGAAGTGGACATCACCACCATCATCACTGATGAAGCTTGTCGAGAAGTACTAGAGG
ATCATAATCAGCCATACCACATTTGTAGAGGTTTTACTTGCTTTAAAAAACCTCCCACACCTCCCCCTGA
ACCTGAAACATAAAATGAATGCAATTGTTGTTGTTAACTTGTTTATTGCAGCTTATAATGGTTACAAATA
AAGCAATAGCATCACAAATTTCACAAATAAAGCATTTTTTTCACTGCATTCTAGTTGTGGTTTGTCCAAA
CTCATCAATGTATCTTATCATGTCTGGATCTGATCACTGCTTGAGCCTAGGAGATCCGAACCAGATAAGT
GAAATCTAGTTCCAAACTATTTTGTCATTTTTAATTTTCGTATTAGCTTACGACGCTACACCCAGTTCCC
ATCTATTTTGTCACTCTTCCCTAAATAATCCTTAAAAACTCCATTTCCACCCCTCCCAGTTCCCAACTAT
TTTGTCCGCCCACAGCGGGGCATTTTTCTTCCTGTTATGTTTTTAATCAAACATCCTGCCAACTCCATGT
GACAAACCGTCATCTTCGGCTACTTTTTCTCTGTCACAGAATGAAAATTTTTCTGTCATCTCTTCGTTAT
TAATGTTTGTAATTGACTGAATATCAACGCTTATTTGCAGCCTGAATGGCGAATGG
Features (pLannotate 1.2.2; 18 found; start..end, strand, type, name):
      2..456     +  rep_origin     f1 ori (sequence partly withheld): f1 bacteriophage origin of replication; arrow indicates direction of (+) strand synthesis
    482..586     +  promoter       AmpR promoter: bla
    587..1447    +  CDS            AmpR: β-lactamase; bla; confers resistance to ampicillin, carbenicillin, and related antibiotics
   1618..2206    +  rep_origin     ori: high-copy-number ColE1/pMB1/pBR322/pUC origin of replication
   2392..2443    -  misc_feature   bom (fragment): basis of mobility region from pBR322
   2511..2735    -  mobile_element Tn7R: mini-Tn7 element (right end of the Tn7 transposon) Tn7
   2802..3335    -  CDS            GmR: gentamycin acetyltransferase; aacC1; confers resistance to gentamycin
   3505..3533    -  promoter       Pc promoter: intI1 (promoter lies within the coding sequence); class 1 integron promoter
   3511..3870    -  CDS            YPR2_ECOLX (fragment): Protein predicted: Swiss-Prot protein existence level 4. From Escherichia coli.
   4041..4089    -  polyA_signal   HSV TK poly(A) signal: herpes simplex virus thymidine kinase polyadenylation signal (Cole and Stacy, 1985)
   4163..5125    -  CDS            birA: BIRA_ECOLI - Also known as bioR, dhbB. Experimental evidence at protein level: Swiss-Prot protein existence level 1. Acts both as a biotin--[acetyl-CoA-carboxylase] ligase and a biotin-operon repressor. In the presence of ATP, BirA activates biotin to form the BirA-biotinyl-5'-adenylate (BirA-bio-5'-AMP or holoBirA) complex. HoloBirA can either transfer the biotinyl moiety to the biotin carboxyl carrier protein (BCCP) subunit of acetyl-CoA carboxylase, or bind to the biotin operator site and inhibit transcription of the operon. From Escherichia coli (strain K12).
   5162..5271    -  promoter       p10 promoter: baculovirus promoter for expression in insect cells
   5295..5386    +  promoter       polyhedrin promoter: polh from Autographa californica; promoter for the baculovirus polyhedrin gene
   5503..6501    +  CDS            WDR12 (fragment): WDR12_HUMAN - Experimental evidence at protein level: Swiss-Prot protein existence level 1. Component of the PeBoW complex, which is required for maturation of 28S and 5.8S ribosomal RNAs and formation of the 60S ribosome. From Homo sapiens (Human).
   6560..6643    +  CDS            large T antigen (fragment): large T antigen from SV40 (simian virus 40)
   6666..6800    +  polyA_signal   SV40 poly(A) signal: SV40 polyadenylation signal
   6829..6994    -  mobile_element Tn7L: mini-Tn7 element (left end of the Tn7 transposon) Tn7
   7157..7173    +  CDS            lacZα (fragment): LacZα fragment of β-galactosidase; lacZ fragment
