[The description below was written by a language model from this plasmid's Addgene catalogue record and pLannotate feature annotations shown in this document.]
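Description:
pFBD-BirA_WDR12:90-422 is a baculovirus transfer (donor) plasmid for insect-cell expression, built on pFBD-BirA, a modified pFastBac Dual backbone. In E. coli it is maintained as a high-copy plasmid through a ColE1/pUC-type origin with ampicillin resistance, and it also carries an f1 origin. The expression region is flanked by the Tn7L and Tn7R ends of a mini-Tn7 element. This element also encloses a gentamicin acetyltransferase gene driven by the Pc integron promoter. In pFastBac-type systems, this arrangement allows site-specific transposition of the whole cassette into a baculovirus bacmid, with gentamicin selecting for the transposed segment.

Within the mini-Tn7 element, two late baculovirus promoters sit back to back and drive divergent transcription units. The polyhedrin promoter expresses a 999 bp wild-type fragment of human WDR12 (residues T90 to G422), followed by the SV40 polyadenylation signal. WDR12 is a WD40-repeat component of the PeBoW complex, which is involved in 60S ribosome maturation. The fragment is fused to an N-terminal biotin acceptor peptide and a C-terminal 6xHis tag, each joined through a short glycine/serine linker. In the opposite direction, the p10 promoter drives E. coli birA, the biotin ligase, terminated by the HSV TK polyadenylation signal. Co-expression from one virus should therefore biotinylate the acceptor peptide in the insect cells, while the His tag allows metal-affinity purification. The resulting protein suits streptavidin capture, consistent with the associated ligandability study of WD40-repeat proteins.

The insert was introduced by ligation-independent cloning from a Mammalian Gene Collection clone. The depositor and repository sequences give the same feature layout and differ by only about 20 nt in length.
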