Addgene plasmid #210893: pFBD-BirA_WDR12:90-422
Purpose: Insect expression of human WDR12 fragment T90 to G422. N-terminal biotin acceptor peptide tag and C-terminal 6X His tag.
Depositing lab: Cheryl Arrowsmith. Depositing organization: University of Toronto. Publication: A Target Class Ligandability Evaluation of WD40 Repeat-Containing Proteins. Ackloo S, Li F, Szewczyk M, Seitova A, Loppnau P, Zeng H, Xu J, Ahmad S, Arnautova YA, Baghaie AJ, Beldar S, Bolotokova A, Centrella PA, Chau I, Clark MA, Cuozzo JW, Dehghani-Tafti S, Disch JS, Dong A, Dumas A, Feng JA, Ghiabi P, Gibson E, Gilmer J, Goldman B, Green SR, Guie MA, Guilinger JP, Harms N, Herasymenko O, Houliston S, Hutchinson A, Kearnes S, Keefe AD, Kimani SW, Kramer T, Kutera M, Kwak HA, Lento C, Li Y, Liu J, Loup J, Machado RAC, Mulhern CJ, Perveen S, Righetto GL, Riley P, Shrestha S, Sigel EA, Silva M, Sintchak MD, Slakman BL, Taylor RD, Thompson J, Torng W, Underkoffler C, von Rechenberg M, Walsh RT, Watson I, Wilson DJ, Wolf E, Yadav M, Yazdi AK, Zhang J, Zhang Y, Santhakumar V, Edwards AM, Barsyte-Lovejoy D, Schapira M, Brown PJ, Halabelian L, Arrowsmith CH. J Med Chem. 2025 Jan 23;68(2):1092-1112. doi: 10.1021/acs.jmedchem.4c02010. Epub 2024 Nov 4. PubMed 39495097.
Backbone
  Vector backbone: pFBD-BirA
  Backbone manufacturer: pFastBac Dual Modified
  Vector type: Insect Expression
  Selectable markers: Gentamicin
Growth in bacteria
  Bacterial resistance: Ampicillin, 100 μg/mL
  Growth temperature: 37°C
  Growth strain: DH5alpha
  Copy number: High Copy
Gene/Insert
  Gene/Insert name: WDR12:T90-G422
  Species: H. sapiens (human)
  Insert size (bp): 999
  Mutation: wild type
  Entrez Gene: WDR12 (a.k.a. YTM1)
  Promoter: Polyhedrin
  Tag / fusion protein: MSGLNDIFEAQKIEWHEGSAGGSG (N terminal on insert); GGSGHHHHHH (C terminal on insert)
  Cloning method: Ligation Independent Cloning
  Sequencing primers: 5′ tattccggattattcataccg; 3′ ctctacaaatgtggtatggc
Resource information
  A portion of this plasmid was derived from a plasmid made by: Mammalian Gene Collection (BC008082)
Terms and licenses: Academic/Nonprofit Terms; Industry Terms: Not Available to Industry
Depositor comments: 5' Cloning Site: Kpn1 (destroyed), 3' Cloning Site: AatII (destroyed).
How to cite: pFBD-BirA_WDR12:90-422 was a gift from Cheryl Arrowsmith (Addgene plasmid # 210893 ; http://n2t.net/addgene:210893 ; RRID:Addgene_210893)
