>Addgene plasmid #210893 | pFBD-BirA_WDR12:90-422 | depositor partial sequence | sequence record 411263 | Insert sequence
ACTGCACCCCAGCCAGAGCAATGCATGTTCCATGATGACTGGATCAGTTCAATTAAAGGGGCAGAGGAAT
GGATCTTGACTGGTTCTTATGATAAGACTTCTCGGATCTGGTCCTTGGAAGGAAAGTCAATAATGACAAT
TGTGGGACATACGGATGTTGTAAAAGATGTGGCCTGGGTGAAAAAAGATAGTTTGTCCTGCTTATTATTG
AGTGCTTCTATGGATCAGACTATTCTCTTATGGGAGTGGAATGTAGAGAGAAACAAAGTGAAAGCCCTAC
ACTGCTGTAGAGGTCATGCTGGAAGTGTAGATTCTATAGCTGTTGATGGCTCAGGAACTAAATTTTGCAG
TGGCTCCTGGGATAAGATGCTAAAGATCTGGTCTACAGTCCCTACAGATGAAGAAGATGAAATGGAGGAG
TCCACAAATCGACCAAGAAAGAAACAGAAGACAGAACAGTTGGGACTAACAAGGACTCCCATAGTGACCC
TCTCTGGCCACATGGAGGCAGTTTCCTCAGTTCTGTGGTCAGATGCTGAAGAAATCTGCAGTGCATCTTG
GGACCATACAATTAGAGTGTGGGATGTTGAGTCTGGCAGTCTTAAGTCAACTTTGACAGGAAATAAAGTG
TTTAATTGTATTTCCTATTCTCCACTTTGTAAACGTTTAGCATCTGGAAGCACAGATAGGCATATCAGAC
TGTGGGATCCCCGAACTAAAGATGGTTCTTTGGTGTCGCTGTCCCTAACGTCACATACTGGTTGGGTGAC
ATCAGTAAAATGGTCTCCTACCCATGAACAGCAGCTGATTTCAGGATCTTTAGATAACATTGTTAAGCTG
TGGGATACAAGAAGTTGTAAGGCTCCTCTCTATGATCTGGCTGCTCATGAAGACAAAGTTCTGAGTGTAG
ACTGGACAGACACAGGGCTACTTCTGAGTGGAGGAGCAGACAATAAATTGTATTCCTACAGATATTCACC
TACCACTTCCCATGTTGGG
